Addgene plasmid #225699: pLenti-H3.3(K36M)-3AID-HA-2A-mCherryBSD
Purpose: Lentiviral expression of AID degron tagged H3.3(K36M) and mCherry fused BlasticidinR
Depositing lab: Lacra Bintu. Depositing organization: Stanford University. Publication: The H3.3 K36M oncohistone disrupts the establishment of epigenetic memory through loss of DNA methylation. Sinha J, Nickels JF, Thurm AR, Ludwig CH, Archibald BN, Hinks MM, Wan J, Fang D, Bintu L. bioRxiv [Preprint]. 2023 Oct 14:2023.10.13.562147. doi: 10.1101/2023.10.13.562147. PubMed 37873347.
Backbone
  Vector backbone: pLenti
  Backbone size w/o insert (bp): 10000
  Vector type: Mammalian Expression, Lentiviral, Synthetic Biology
  Selectable markers: Blasticidin
Growth in bacteria
  Bacterial resistance: Ampicillin, 100 μg/mL
  Growth temperature: 37°C
  Growth strain: NEB Stable
  Copy number: Unknown
Gene/Insert
  Gene/Insert name: H3.3 (K36M)
  Species: H. sapiens (human)
  Mutation: K36M
  Entrez Gene: H3-3A (a.k.a. BRYLIB1, H3-3B, H3.3A, H3F3, H3F3A); H3-3B (a.k.a. BRYLIB2, H3-3A, H3.3B, H3F3B)
  Tag / fusion protein: 3xAID HA (C terminal on insert); T2A-mCherry (C terminal on insert)
Terms and licenses: Academic/Nonprofit Terms; Industry Terms: Not Available to Industry
How to cite: pLenti-H3.3(K36M)-3AID-HA-2A-mCherryBSD was a gift from Lacra Bintu (Addgene plasmid # 225699 ; http://n2t.net/addgene:225699 ; RRID:Addgene_225699)
