[The description below was written by a language model from this plasmid's Addgene catalogue record and pLannotate feature annotations shown in this document.]
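Description:
pLenti-H3.3(K36M)-3AID-HA-2A-mCherryBSD is an HIV-1-based lentiviral transfer plasmid of about 10.1 kb for stable expression of a degradable oncohistone in mammalian cells. It is propagated in E. coli through a high-copy ColE1/pUC-type origin with ampicillin selection (AmpR, β-lactamase). The viral genome is transcribed in packaging cells from a CMV enhancer/promoter fused to a truncated 5' LTR. It carries the Ψ packaging signal with a gag fragment, the Rev response element for nuclear export of the unspliced RNA, the cPPT/CTS, a WPRE downstream of the payload to boost transcript expression, and a second truncated LTR annotation at the 3' end preceded by a nef fragment. A single loxP site is annotated between the coding cassette and the WPRE; the record does not explain its role.

The internal cassette is driven by the constitutive human EF-1α promoter. It encodes human histone H3.3 carrying the K36M substitution; the annotation tool matched this region to the highly conserved Drosophila orthologue. The histone is fused at its C terminus to three copies of an auxin-inducible degron, which appear in the table as a run of Arabidopsis Aux/IAA fragments, and to an HA epitope tag, which the catalogue lists but the table does not annotate. A T2A self-cleaving peptide, also listed only in the catalogue, then separates an mCherry–blasticidin S deaminase fusion, so transduced cells can be tracked by red fluorescence and selected with blasticidin. The degron should allow auxin-triggered depletion of the mutant histone in cells that supply a compatible auxin receptor, which this plasmid does not encode. The associated study examined how H3.3 K36M affects epigenetic memory and DNA methylation.
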