Features (pLannotate 1.2.2; 27 found; start..end, strand, type, name):
      1..589     +  rep_origin     ori: high-copy-number ColE1/pMB1/pBR322/pUC origin of replication
    651..831     -  LTR            5' LTR (truncated): truncated 5' long terminal repeat (LTR) from HIV-1
    838..1338    -  CDS            nef (fragment): NEF_HV1LA - Experimental evidence at protein level: Swiss-Prot protein existence level 1. Extracellular Nef protein targets CD4(+) T-lymphocytes for apoptosis by interacting with CXCR4 surface receptors. From Human immunodeficiency virus type 1 group M subtype B (isolate Lai) (HIV-1).
   1340..1359    -  misc_feature   MCS (fragment): pBluescript multiple cloning site
   1360..1948    -  misc_feature   WPRE: woodchuck hepatitis virus posttranscriptional regulatory element
   1948..1971    -  misc_feature   MCS (fragment): pBluescript multiple cloning site
   2004..2037    -  protein_bind   loxP: Cre-mediated recombination occurs in the 8-bp core sequence (GCATACAT). Cre recombinase
   2057..2455    -  CDS            BSD: blasticidin S deaminase; Aspergillus terreus BSD; confers resistance to blasticidin
   2474..3181    -  CDS            mCherry: mCherry is a basic (constitutively fluorescent) red fluorescent protein published in 2004, derived from Discosoma sp.. It is reported to be a very rapidly-maturing monomer with low acid sensitivity.
   3305..3484    -  CDS            IAA4 (fragment): IAA4_ARATH - Also known as AUX2-11. Experimental evidence at protein level: Swiss-Prot protein existence level 1. Aux/IAA proteins are short-lived transcriptional factors that function as repressors of early auxin response genes at low auxin concentrations. Repression is thought to result from the interaction with auxin response factors (ARFs), proteins that bind to the auxin- responsive promoter element (AuxRE). Formation of heterodimers with ARF proteins may alter their ability to modulate early auxin response genes expression. From Arabidopsis thaliana (Mouse-ear cress).
   3503..3727    -  CDS            IAA17 (fragment): IAA17_ARATH - Also known as AXR3. Experimental evidence at protein level: Swiss-Prot protein existence level 1. Aux/IAA proteins are short-lived transcriptional factors that function as repressors of early auxin response genes at low auxin concentrations. Repression is thought to result from the interaction with auxin response factors (ARFs), proteins that bind to the auxin- responsive promoter element (AuxRE). Formation of heterodimers with ARF proteins may alter their ability to modulate early auxin response genes expression. From Arabidopsis thaliana (Mouse-ear cress).
   3710..3973    -  CDS            IAA8 (fragment): IAA8_ARATH - Experimental evidence at protein level: Swiss-Prot protein existence level 1. Aux/IAA proteins are short-lived transcriptional factors that function as repressors of early auxin response genes at low auxin concentrations. Repression is thought to result from the interaction with auxin response factors (ARFs), proteins that bind to the auxin- responsive promoter element (AuxRE). Formation of heterodimers with ARF proteins may alter their ability to modulate early auxin response genes expression. From Arabidopsis thaliana (Mouse-ear cress).
   3980..4159    -  CDS            IAA4 (fragment): IAA4_ARATH - Also known as AUX2-11. Experimental evidence at protein level: Swiss-Prot protein existence level 1. Aux/IAA proteins are short-lived transcriptional factors that function as repressors of early auxin response genes at low auxin concentrations. Repression is thought to result from the interaction with auxin response factors (ARFs), proteins that bind to the auxin- responsive promoter element (AuxRE). Formation of heterodimers with ARF proteins may alter their ability to modulate early auxin response genes expression. From Arabidopsis thaliana (Mouse-ear cress).
   4178..4426    -  CDS            IAA14 (fragment): IAA14_ARATH - Also known as SLR1. Experimental evidence at protein level: Swiss-Prot protein existence level 1. Aux/IAA proteins are short-lived transcriptional factors that function as repressors of early auxin response genes at low auxin concentrations. Repression is thought to result from the interaction with auxin response factors (ARFs), proteins that bind to the auxin- responsive promoter element (AuxRE). Formation of heterodimers with ARF proteins may alter their ability to modulate early auxin response genes expression. From Arabidopsis thaliana (Mouse-ear cress).
   4673..5080    -  CDS            His3.3A: H33A_DROME - Experimental evidence at protein level: Swiss-Prot protein existence level 1. Variant histone H3 which replaces conventional H3 in a wide range of nucleosomes in active genes and is specifically enriched in modifications associated with active chromatin. Constitutes the predominant form of histone H3 in non-dividing cells and is incorporated into chromatin independently of DNA synthesis. Deposited at sites of nucleosomal displacement throughout transcribed genes, suggesting that it represents an epigenetic imprint of transcriptionally active chromatin. Nucleosomes wrap and compact
   5095..6266    -  promoter       EF-1α promoter: strong constitutive promoter for human elongation factor EF-1α
   6377..6494    -  misc_feature   cPPT/CTS: central polypurine tract and central termination sequence of HIV-1
   6544..6644    -  CDS            Rev (fragment): human immunodeficiency virus 1 (HIV-1) Rev protein; rev; enhances nuclear export of unspliced and incompletely spliced viral mRNAs
   7021..7254    -  misc_feature   RRE: The Rev response element (RRE) of HIV-1 allows for Rev-dependent mRNA export from the nucleus to the cytoplasm.
   7429..7767    -  CDS            HIV-1 gag (fragment): gag protein from human immunodeficiency virus 1; gag
   7751..7876    -  misc_feature   HIV-1 Ψ: packaging signal of human immunodeficiency virus type 1
   7923..8103    -  LTR            5' LTR (truncated): truncated 5' long terminal repeat (LTR) from HIV-1
   8121..8320    -  promoter       CMV promoter: human cytomegalovirus (CMV) immediate early promoter
   8321..8700    -  enhancer       CMV enhancer: human cytomegalovirus immediate early enhancer
   8855..8907    +  misc_feature   bom (fragment): basis of mobility region from pBR322
   8966..9070    +  promoter       AmpR promoter: bla
   9071..9931    +  CDS            AmpR: β-lactamase; bla; confers resistance to ampicillin, carbenicillin, and related antibiotics
>Addgene plasmid #225699 | pLenti-H3.3(K36M)-3AID-HA-2A-mCherryBSD | addgene full sequence | sequence record 449909 | Addgene NGS Result
TTGAGATCCTTTTTTTCTGCGCGTAATCTGCTGCTTGCAAACAAAAAAACCACCGCTACCAGCGGTGGTT
TGTTTGCCGGATCAAGAGCTACCAACTCTTTTTCCGAAGGTAACTGGCTTCAGCAGAGCGCAGATACCAA
ATACTGTTCTTCTAGTGTAGCCGTAGTTAGGCCACCACTTCAAGAACTCTGTAGCACCGCCTACATACCT
CGCTCTGCTAATCCTGTTACCAGTGGCTGCTGCCAGTGGCGATAAGTCGTGTCTTACCGGGTTGGACTCA
AGACGATAGTTACCGGATAAGGCGCAGCGGTCGGGCTGAACGGGGGGTTCGTGCACACAGCCCAGCTTGG
AGCGAACGACCTACACCGAACTGAGATACCTACAGCGTGAGCTATGAGAAAGCGCCACGCTTCCCGAAGG
GAGAAAGGCGGACAGGTATCCGGTAAGCGGCAGGGTCGGAACAGGAGAGCGCACGAGGGAGCTTCCAGGG
GGAAACGCCTGGTATCTTTATAGTCCTGTCGGGTTTCGCCACCTCTGACTTGAGCGTCGATTTTTGTGAT
GCTCGTCAGGGGGGCGGAGCCTATGGAAAAACGCCAGCAACGCGGCCTTTTTACGGTTCCTGGCCTTTTG
CTGGCCTTTTGCTCACATGCTGCTAGAGATTTTCCACACTGACTAAAAGGGTCTGAGGGATCTCTAGTTA
CCAGAGTCACACAACAGACGGGCACACACTACTTGAAGCACTCAAGGCAAGCTTTATTGAGGCTTAAGCA
GTGGGTTCCCTAGTTAGCCAGAGAGCTCCCAGGCTCAGATCTGGTCTAACCAGAGAGACCCAGTACAGTC
CGGATGCAGCTCTCGGGCCATGTGATGAAATGCTAGGCGGCTGTCAAACCTCCACTCTAATACTTCTCTC
TCCGGGTCATCCATCCCATGCAGGCTCACAGGGTGTAACAAGCGGGTGTTCTCTCCTTCATTGGCTTCTT
CTACCTTCTCTTGCTCAACTGGTACTAGCTTGTAGCACCATCCAAAGGTCAGTGGATATCTGATCCCTGG
CCCTGGTGTGTAGTTCTGCCAATCAGGGAAGTAGCCTTGTGTGTGGTAGATCCACAGATCAAGGATATCT
TGTCTTCGTTGGGAGTGAATTAGCCCTTCCAGTCCCCCCTTTTCTTTTAAAAAGTGGCTAAGATCTACAG
CTGCCTTGTAAGTCATTGGTCTTAAAGGTACCTGAGGTGTGACTGGAAAACCCACCTCCTCCTCCTCTTG
TGCTTCTAGCCAGGCACAATCAGCATTGGTAGCTGCTGTATTGCTACTTGTGATTGCTCCATGTTTTTCT
AGGTCTCGATCGAGGTCGACGGTATCGATGCGGGGAGGCGGCCCAAAGGGAGATCCGACTCGTCTGAGGG
CGAAGGCGAAGACGCGGAAGAGGCCGCAGAGCCGGCAGCAGGCCGCGGGAAGGAAGGTCCGCTGGATTGA
GGGCCGAAGGGACGTAGCAGAAGGACGTCCCGCGCAGAATCCAGGTGGCAACACAGGCGAGCAGCCAAGG
AAAGGACGATGATTTCCCCGACAACACCACGGAATTGTCAGTGCCCAACAGCCGAGCCCCTGTCCAGCAG
CGGGCAAGGCAGGCGGCGATGAGTTCCGCCGTGGCAATAGGGAGGGGGAAAGCGAAAGTCCCGGAAAGGA
GCTGACAGGTGGTGGCAATGCCCCAACCAGTGGGGGTTGCGTCAGCAAACACAGTGCACACCACGCCACG
TTGCCTGACAACGGGCCACAACTCCTCATAAAGAGACAGCAACCAGGATTTATACAAGGAGGAGAAAATG
AAAGCCATACGGGAAGCAATAGCATGATACAAAGGCATTAAAGCAGCGTATCCACATAGCGTAAAAGGAG
CAACATAGTTAAGAATACCAGTCAATCTTTCACAAATTTTGTAATCCAGAGGTTGATTATCGATAAGCTT
GATATCGAATTGTACCTAGTGGAACCGGAACCCTTAAACATGTATAACTTCGTATAATGTATGCTATACG
AAGTTATTAGGTCCCTCGACGAATTCTTAGCCCTCCCACACATAACCAGAGGGCAGCAATTCACGAATCC
CAACTGCCGTCGGCTGTCCATCACTGTCCTTCACTATGGCTTTGATCCCAGGATGCAGATCGAGAAGCAC
CTGTCGGCACCGTCCGCAGGGGCTCAAGATGCCCCTGTTCTCATTTCCGATCGCGACGATACAAGTCAGG
TTGCCAGCTGCCGCAGCAGCAGCAGTGCCCAGCACCACGAGTTCTGCACAAGGTCCCCCAGTAAAATGAT
ATACATTGACACCAGTGAAGATGCGGCCGTCGCTAGAGAGAGCTGCGCTGGCGACGCTGTAGTCTTCAGA
GATGGGGATGCTGTTGATTGTAGCCGTTGCTCTTTCAATGAGGGTGGATTCTTCTTGAGACAAAGGCTTG
GCCATGCTACCGCTGCCGCTACCCTTGTACAGCTCGTCCATGCCGCCGGTGGAGTGGCGGCCCTCGGCGC
GTTCGTACTGTTCCACGATGGTGTAGTCCTCGTTGTGGGAGGTGATGTCCAACTTGATGTTGACGTTGTA
GGCGCCGGGCAGCTGCACGGGCTTCTTGGCCTTGTAGGTGGTCTTGACCTCAGCGTCGTAGTGGCCGCCG
TCCTTCAGCTTCAGCCTCTGCTTGATCTCGCCCTTCAGGGCGCCGTCCTCGGGGTACATCCGCTCGGAGG
AGGCCTCCCAGCCCATGGTCTTCTTCTGCATTACGGGGCCGTCGGAGGGGAAGTTGGTGCCGCGCAGCTT
CACCTTGTAGATGAACTCGCCGTCCTGCAGGGAGGAGTCCTGGGTCACGGTCACCACGCCGCCGTCCTCG
AAGTTCATCACGCGCTCCCACTTGAAGCCCTCGGGGAAGGACAGCTTCAAGTAGTCGGGGATGTCGGCGG
GGTGCTTCACGTAGGCCTTGGAGCCGTACATGAACTGAGGGGACAGGATGTCCCAGGCGAAGGGCAGGGG
GCCACCCTTGGTCACCTTCAGCTTGGCGGTCTGGGTGCCCTCGTAGGGGCGGCCCTCGCCCTCGCCCTCG
ATCTCGAACTCGTGGCCGTTCACGGAGCCCTCCATGTGCACCTTGAAGCGCATGAACTCCTTGATGATGG
CCATGTTATCCTCCTCGCCCTTGCTCACCATTGGGCCAGGATTCTCCTCGACATCTCCGCAAGTTAGGAG
GCTTCCCCTTCCCTCTCCAGATCCAGCATAATCAGGCACATCATAAGGGTATCCGGCGCTGCCAGCGTAG
TCAGGCACATCATAGGGGTATTTATACATTCGCAGATCAATTTTCCGCAAGTAGGGGGCTCCGTCCATAC
TTACTTTTACAAATGCTGCCGCCTCGGGGCCTCCAGAACTCTTTTGGCAACTGACCATTACATTCTTGCG
GTATGATCTGACGGGGGGCCAACCGACTACTTGAGCTTTTGCCGGGGGTTTAGCTGGGTCTTTCGGACAT
GCACTCTTCTCTTTGGAAGATTTATACATGCGGAGATCTATTTTCCTAAGGTACGGGGCGCCGTCCATGC
TAACTTTAACGAATGCTGCAGCCTCTGGTCCGCCACTAGACTTTTGACAAGATACCATAACATTCTTGCG
ATAGGATCTGACAGGCGGCCAACCAACTACTTGAGCTTTGGCGGGTGGCTTCGCAGGGTCCTTCGGGCAG
GCGCTCTTTTCTTTGCTGCTCTTATACATCCTAAGGTCGATTTTCCTCAAGTACGGCGCACCATCCATGG
AAACCTTTACAAACGCTGCGGCCTCTGGACCTCCGCTTGATTTTTGACATGATACCATAACATTTTTCCT
GTATGAGCGCACAGGAGGCCAACCGACGACCTGAGCCTTCGCCGGCGGCTTTGCAGGGTCTTTTGGACAG
GCACTTTTCTCCTTACTCAATTGGCCGGAAATCGATGGTGCATAATCAGGAACATCATAGGGGTATTTAT
ACATTCGCAGATCAATTTTCCGCAAGTAGGGGGCTCCGTCCATACTTACTTTTACAAATGCTGCCGCCTC
GGGGCCTCCAGAACTCTTTTGGCAACTGACCATTACATTCTTGCGGTATGATCTGACGGGGGGCCAACCG
ACTACTTGAGCTTTTGCCGGGGGTTTAGCTGGGTCTTTCGGACATGCACTCTTCTCTTTGGAAGATTTAT
ACATGCGGAGATCTATTTTCCTAAGGTACGGGGCGCCGTCCATGCTAACTTTAACGAATGCTGCAGCCTC
TGGTCCGCCACTAGACTTTTGACAAGATACCATAACATTCTTGCGATAGGATCTGACAGGCGGCCAACCA
ACTACTTGAGCTTTGGCGGGTGGCTTCGCAGGGTCCTTCGGGCAGGCGCTCTTTTCTTTGCTGCTCTTAT
ACATCCTAAGGTCGATTTTCCTCAAGTACGGCGCACCATCCATGGAAACCTTTACAAACGCTGCGGCCTC
TGGACCTCCGCTTGATTTTTGACATGATACCATAACATTTTTCCTGTATGAGCGCACAGGAGGCCAACCG
ACGACCTGAGCCTTCGCCGGCGGCTTTGCAGGGTCTTTTGGACAGGCACTTTTCTCCTTACTCAATTGGC
CGGAAATCGATGGTGCATAATCAGGAACATCATAAGGATAGCCACCGTTAACAGCTCTCTCTCCCCGTAT
CCGGCGAGCCAACTGGATGTCTTTGGGCATGATGGTGACTCTCTTAGCGTGGATGGCACACAGGTTGGTA
TCTTCGAACAGACCCACCAGGTACGCTTCGCTAGCCTCCTGCAGCGCACCGATGGCTGCGCTCTGAAACC
TCAGGTCGGTTTTGAAATCCTGCGCGATCTCCCTCACCAACCTCTGGAAGGGCAGCTTCCGGATGAGCAG
CTCGGTCGACTTCTGATAACGACGAATCTCTCGAAGCGCCACGGTCCCGGGCCTGTAGCGATGAGGCTTC
ATCACCCCGCCGGTAGAGGGAGCGCTTTTCCTGGCGGCTTTCGTGGCCAGCTGTTTGCGGGGGGCTTTCC
CACCGGTGGACTTACGAGCAGTCTGCTTGGTTCGGGCCATATTAAAATGCTAGCTCACGACACCTGAAAT
GGAAGAAAAAAACTTTGAACCACTGTCTGAGGCTTGAGAATGAACCAAGATCCAAACTCAAAAAGGGCAA
ATTCCAAGGAGAATTACATCAAGTGCCAAGCTGGCCTAACTTCAGTCTCCACCCACTCAGTGTGGGGAAA
CTCCATCGCATAAAACCCCTCCCCCCAACCTAAAGACGACGTACTCCAAAAGCGCGAGAACTAATCGAGG
TGCCTGGACGGCGCCCGGTACTCCGTGGAGTCACATGAAGCGACGGCTGAGGACGGAAAGGCCCTTTTCC
TTTGTGTGGGTGACTCACCCGCCCGCTCTCCCGAGCGCCGCGTCCTCCATTTTGAGCTCCCTGCAGCAGG
GCCGGGAAGCGGCCATCTTTCCGCTCACGCAACTGGTGCCGACCGGGCCAGCCTTGCCGCCCAGGGCGGG
GCGATACACGGCGGCGCGAGGCCAGGCACCAGAGCAGGCCGGCCAGCTTGAGACTACCCCCGTCCGATTC
TCGGTGGCCGCGCTCGCAGGCCCCGCCTCGCCGAACATGTGCGCTGGGACGCACGGGCCCCGTCGCCGCC
CGCGGCCCCAAAAACCGAAATACCAGTGTGCAGATCTTGGCCCGCATTTACAAGACTATCTTGCCAGAAA
AAAAGCGTCGCAGCAGGTCATCAAAAATTTTAAATGGCTAGAGACTTATCGAAAGCAGCGAGACAGGCGC
GAAGGTGCCACCAGATTCGCACGCGGCGGCCCCAGCGCCCAGGCCAGGCCTCAACTCAAGCACGAGGCGA
AGGGGCTCCTTAAGCGCAAGGCCTCGAACTCTCCCACCCACTTCCAACCCGAAGCTCGGGATCAAGAATC
ACGTACTGCAGCCAGGTGGAAGTAATTCAAGGCACGCAAGGGCCATAACCCGTAAAGAGGCCAGGCCCGC
GGGAACCACACACGGCACTTACCTGTGTTCTGGCGGCAAACCCGTTGCGAAAAAGAACGTTCACGGCGAC
TACTGCACTTATATACGGTTCTCCCCCACCCTCGGGAAAAAGGCGGAGCCAGTACACGACATCACTTTCC
CAGTTTACCCCGCGCCACCTTCTCTAGGCACCGGTTCAATTGCCGACCCCTCCCCCCAACTTCTCGGGGA
CTGTGGGCGATGTGCGCTCTGCCCACTGACGGGCACATGCATGGCGGTAATACGGTTATCCACGCGGCCG
CCTGAGTCAAATGGGATCTCTAGAGCGGGCCCGGTACTAACCAAACTGGATCTCTGCTGTCCCTGTAATA
AACCCGAAAATTTTGAATTTTTGTAATTTGTTTTTGTAATTCTTTAGTTTGTATGTCTGTTGCTATTATG
TCTACTATTCTTTCCCCTGCACTGTACCCCCCAATCCCCCCTTTTCTTTTAAAATTGTGGATGAATACTG
CCATTTGTCTGCAGAATTGGCGCACGCAGTGCCGATCCGTTCACTAATCGAATGGATCTGTCTCTGTCTC
TCTCTCCACCTTCTTCTTCTATTCCTTCGGGCCTGTCGGGTCCCCTCGGGGTTGGGAGGTGGGTCTGAAA
CGATAATGGTGAATATCCCTGCCTAACTCTATTCACTATAGAAAGTACAGCAAAAACTATTCTTAAACCT
ACCAAGCCTCCTACTATCATTATGAATAATTTTATATACCACAGCCAATTTGTTATGTTAAACCAATTCC
ACAAACTTGCCCATTTATCTAATTCCAATAATTCTTGTTCATTCTTTTCTTGCTGGTTTTGCGATTCTTC
AATTAAGGAGTGTATTAAGCTTGTGTAATTGTTAATTTCTCTGTCCCACTCCATCCAGGTCGTGTGATTC
CAAATCTGTTCCAGAGATTTATTACTCCAACTAGCATTCCAAGGCACAGCAGTGGTGCAAATGAGTTTTC
CAGAGCAACCCCAAATCCCCAGGAGCTGTTGATCCTTTAGGTATCTTTCCACAGCCAGGATTCTTGCCTG
GAGCTGCTTGATGCCCCAGACTGTGAGTTGCAACAGATGCTGTTGCGCCTCAATAGCCCTCAGCAAATTG
TTCTGCTGCTGCACTATACCAGACAATAATTGTCTGGCCTGTACCGTCAGCGTCATTGACGCTGCGCCCA
TAGTGCTTCCTGCTGCTCCCAAGAACCCAAGGAACAAAGCTCCTATTCCCACTGCTCTTTTTTCTCTCTG
CACCACTCTTCTCTTTGCCTTGGTGGGTGCTACTCCTAATGGTTCAATTTTTACTACTTTATATTTATAT
AATTCACTTCTCCAATTGTCCCTCATATCTCCTCCTCCAGGTCTGAAGATCAGCGGCCGGCCGCTTGCTG
TGCGGTGGTCTTACTTTTGTTTTGCTCTTCCTCTATCTTGTCTAAAGCTTCCTTGGTGTCTTTTATCTCT
ATCCTTTGATGCACACAATAGAGGGTTGCTACTGTATTATATAATGATCTAAGTTCTTCTGATCCTGTCT
GAAGGGATGGTTGTAGCTGTCCCAGTATTTGTCTACAGCCTTCTGATGTTTCTAACAGGCCAGGATTAAC
TGCGAATCGTTCTAGCTCCCTGCTTGCCCATACTATATGTTTTAATTTATATTTTTTCTTTCCCCCTGGC
CTTAACCGAATTTTTTCCCATCGCGATCTAATTCTCCCCCGCTTAATACTGACGCTCTCGCACCCATCTC
TCTCCTTCTAGCCTCCGCTAGTCAAAATTTTTGGCGTACTCACCAGTCGCCGCCCCTCGCCTCTTGCCGT
GCGCGCTTCAGCAAGCCGAGTCCTGCGTCGAGAGAGCTCCTCTGGTTTCCCTTTCGCTTTCAAGTCCCTG
TTCGGGCGCCACTGCTAGAGATTTTCCACACTGACTAAAAGGGTCTGAGGGATCTCTAGTTACCAGAGTC
ACACAACAGACGGGCACACACTACTTGAAGCACTCAAGGCAAGCTTTATTGAGGCTTAAGCAGTGGGTTC
CCTAGTTAGCCAGAGAGCTCCCAGGCTCAGATCTGGTCTAACCAGAGAGACCCAGTACAGGCAAAACGCG
CTGCTTATATAGACCTCCCACCGTACACGCCTACCGCCCATTTGCGTCAATGGGGCGGAGTTGTTACGAC
ATTTTGGAAAGTCCCGTTGATTTTGGTGCCAAAACAAACTCCCATTGACGTCAATGGGGTGGAGACTTGG
AAATCCCCGTGAGTCAAACCGCTATCCACGCCCATTGATGTACTGCCAAAACCGCATCACCATGGTAATA
GCGATGACTAATACGTAGATGTACTGCCAAGTAGGAAAGTCCCATAAGGTCATGTACTGGGCATAATGCC
AGGCGGGCCATTTACCGTCATTGACGTCAATAGGGGGCGTACTTGGCATATGATACACTTGATGTACTGC
CAAGTGGGCAGTTTACCGTAAATACTCCACCCATTGACGTCAATGGAAAGTCCCTATTGGCGTTACTATG
GGAACATACGTCATTATTGACGTCAATGGGCGGGGGTCGTTGGGCGGTCAGCCAGGCGGGCCATTTACCG
TAAGTTATGTAACGCGGAACTCCATATATGGGCTATGAACTAATGACCCCGTAATTGATTACTATTAATA
ACTAGTCAATAATCAATGTCAACGCGTATATCTGGCCCGTACATCGCGAAGCAGCGCAAAACGCCTAACC
CTAAGCAGATTCTTCATGCAATTGTCGGTCAAGCCTTGCCTTGTTGTAGCTTAAATTTTGCTCGCGCACT
ACTCAGCGACCTCCAACACACAAGCAGGGAGCAGATACTGGCTTAACTATGCGGCATCAGAGCAGATTGT
ACTGAGAGTGCACCATAGGGGATCGGGAGATCTCCCGATCCGTCGACGTCAGGTGGCACTTTTCGGGGAA
ATGTGCGCGGAACCCCTATTTGTTTATTTTTCTAAATACATTCAAATATGTATCCGCTCATGAGACAATA
ACCCTGATAAATGCTTCAATAATATTGAAAAAGGAAGAGTATGAGTATTCAACATTTCCGTGTCGCCCTT
ATTCCCTTTTTTGCGGCATTTTGCCTTCCTGTTTTTGCTCACCCAGAAACGCTGGTGAAAGTAAAAGATG
CTGAAGATCAGTTGGGTGCACGAGTGGGTTACATCGAACTGGATCTCAACAGCGGTAAGATCCTTGAGAG
TTTTCGCCCCGAAGAACGTTTTCCAATGATGAGCACTTTTAAAGTTCTGCTATGTGGCGCGGTATTATCC
CGTATTGACGCCGGGCAAGAGCAACTCGGTCGCCGCATACACTATTCTCAGAATGACTTGGTTGAGTACT
CACCAGTCACAGAAAAGCATCTTACGGATGGCATGACAGTAAGAGAATTATGCAGTGCTGCCATAACCAT
GAGTGATAACACTGCGGCCAACTTACTTCTGACAACGATCGGAGGACCGAAGGAGCTAACCGCTTTTTTG
CACAACATGGGGGATCATGTAACTCGCCTTGATCGTTGGGAACCGGAGCTGAATGAAGCCATACCAAACG
ACGAGCGTGACACCACGATGCCTGTAGCAATGGCAACAACGTTGCGCAAACTATTAACTGGCGAACTACT
TACTCTAGCTTCCCGGCAACAATTAATAGACTGGATGGAGGCGGATAAAGTTGCAGGACCACTTCTGCGC
TCGGCCCTTCCGGCTGGCTGGTTTATTGCTGATAAATCTGGAGCCGGTGAGCGTGGGTCTCGCGGTATCA
TTGCAGCACTGGGGCCAGATGGTAAGCCCTCCCGTATCGTAGTTATCTACACGACGGGGAGTCAGGCAAC
TATGGATGAACGAAATAGACAGATCGCTGAGATAGGTGCCTCACTGATTAAGCATTGGTAACTGTCAGAC
CAAGTTTACTCATATATACTTTAGATTGATTTAAAACTTCATTTTTAATTTAAAAGGATCTAGGTGAAGA
TCCTTTTTGATAATCTCATGACCAAAATCCCTTAACGTGAGTTTTCGTTCCACTGAGCGTCAGACCCCGT
AGAAAAGATCAAAGGATCTTC
